>Addgene plasmid #8713 | Stat92e pPAcPL | addgene partial sequence | sequence record 17175 | 8713 with AC5
GACCCGGATCCATCGGGTAGAGCAAGAGCATGAGCTTGTGGAAGCGCATCTCCAGCCATGTCGACTGCGA
GCAGCGTATGGCGGCTTACTACGAGGAGAAGGGTATGCTCGAGCTGCGCCTCTGCTTGGCACCCTGGATC
GAAGACAGGATAATGTCCGAACAAATAACGCCCAACACTACCGATCAGTTAGAGCGCGTGGCCCTAAAGT
TCAACGAAGATCTGCAGCAAAAGCTTCTATCCACGCGCACCGCCAGCGACCAGGCCCTCAAGTTCCGGGT
GGTGGAGCTTTGCGCCCTCATCCAACGCATCTCCGCCGTTGAGCTGTACACGCATCTGCGCAGCGGTCTA
CAAAAAGAGTTGCAGTTGGTCACCGAGAAGAGCGTGGCTGCAACCGCAGGCCAATCAATGCCGCTAAATC
CCTACAACATGAACAACACGCCCATGGTTACCGGGTACATGGTGGACCCCAGTGATCTTCTGGCGGTGTC
CAACAGCTGCAATCCTCCAGTTGTTCAGGGCATAGGACCTATCCACAATGTGCAAAATACAGGCATTGCC
TCCCCAGCCCTCGGTATGGTCACACCCAAGGTGGAGCTGTACGAGGTGCAACATCAGATCATGCAGTCCC
TCAATGAGTTTGGCAACTGTGCCAATGCTG
