[The description below was written by a language model from this plasmid's Addgene catalogue record.]
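Description:
Stat92e pPAcPL is an insect expression plasmid carrying the Drosophila melanogaster Stat92E gene (also known as D-STAT or marelle) in the pPAcPL backbone. The backbone is listed at about 6.4 kb and the insert at about 3 kb, giving a construct of roughly 9.4 kb. This agrees with the depositor's note that a HindIII diagnostic digest produces three fragments of about 5.9, 3.0 and 0.6 kb. The insert was placed between BamHI at the 5′ end and KpnI at the 3′ end, and both sites remain intact, so the coding fragment can be excised or transferred to another vector. The plasmid is propagated in E. coli under ampicillin selection. Its copy number is recorded as unknown, and the origin of replication is not stated.

The record does not list the promoter, polyadenylation signal, epitope tags or any marker for selection in insect cells, and no feature table is available to confirm them. The backbone name suggests an actin-promoter vector of the kind commonly used in cultured Drosophila cells, but that is an inference from the name, not a recorded fact. Stat92E encodes the fly member of the STAT family of signal-activated transcription factors, which act downstream of JAK kinase signalling. The associated publication describes the identification of this gene and its role in Drosophila development. The plasmid is therefore suited to expressing Stat92E in insect cells, for example to study its activation, DNA binding or transcriptional activity. The record does not spell out specific applications.
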