Addgene plasmid #8713: Stat92e pPAcPL
Depositing lab: Jim Darnell. Depositing organization: Rockefeller University. Publication: Identification of a Stat gene that functions in Drosophila development. Yan R, Small S, Desplan C, Dearolf CR, Darnell JE Jr. Cell 1996 Feb 9;84(3):421-30. 10.1016/S0092-8674(00)81287-8 PubMed 8608596.
Backbone
  Vector backbone: pPAcPL
  Backbone size w/o insert (bp): 6400
  Vector type: Insect Expression
Growth in bacteria
  Bacterial resistance: Ampicillin, 100 μg/mL
  Growth temperature: 37°C
  Growth strain: DH5alpha
  Copy number: Unknown
Gene/Insert
  Gene/Insert name: Stat92e
  Species: D. melanogaster (fly)
  Insert size (bp): 3000
  GenBank ID: U46688
  Entrez Gene: Stat92E (a.k.a. Dmel_CG4257, CG4257, D-STAT, D-Stat, D-stat, D-stat/stat92E, DRODSRC, DSRC, DSTAT, DmSTAT, Dmel\CG4257, Dst, Dstat, Dstat 92E, Dstat92E, SD-stat, STAT, STAT 92E, STAT92, STAT92E, STAT92e, Sta92E, Stat, Stat1alpha-like, Stat92, Stat92e, d-STAT, dSTAT, dSTAT92E, dSTAT92E/marelle, dstat, l(3)06346, l(3)j6C8, mrL, mrl, mrl stat92E, pSTAT, pSTAT92E, stat, stat92, stat92E, stat92e, stat[92E])
  Cloning method: Restriction Enzyme; 5′ cloning site BamHI (not destroyed); 3′ cloning site KpnI (not destroyed)
  Sequencing primers: 5′ n/a
Terms and licenses: Academic/Nonprofit Terms; Industry Terms: Not Available to Industry
Depositor comments: Diagnostic digest with HindIII (3.0kb, 5.9kb, and 0.6kb)
How to cite: Stat92e pPAcPL was a gift from Jim Darnell (Addgene plasmid # 8713 ; http://n2t.net/addgene:8713 ; RRID:Addgene_8713)
